>Addgene plasmid #76115 | OBSCN gRNA (BRDN0001147726) | addgene full sequence | sequence record 185214 | Addgene Assembled Sequence
CCCGGGTGCAAAGATGGATAAAGTTTTAAACAGAGAGGAATCTTTGCAGCTAATGGACCTTCTAGGTCTT
GAAAGGAGTGGGAATTGGCTCCGGTGCCCGTCAGTGGGCAGAGCGCACATCGCCCACAGTCCCCGAGAAG
TTGGGGGGAGGGGTCGGCAATTGATCCGGTGCCTAGAGAAGGTGGCGCGGGGTAAACTGGGAAAGTGATG
TCGTGTACTGGCTCCGCCTTTTTCCCGAGGGTGGGGGAGAACCGTATATAAGTGCAGTAGTCGCCGTGAA
CGTTCTTTTTCGCAACGGGTTTGCCGCCAGAACACAGGTAAGTGCCGTGTGTGGTTCCCGCGGGCCTGGC
CTCTTTACGGGTTATGGCCCTTGCGTGCCTTGAATTACTTCCACCTGGCTGCAGTACGTGATTCTTGATC
CCGAGCTTCGGGTTGGAAGTGGGTGGGAGAGTTCGAGGCCTTGCGCTTAAGGAGCCCCTTCGCCTCGTGC
TTGAGTTGAGGCCTGGCCTGGGCGCTGGGGCCGCCGCGTGCGAATCTGGTGGCACCTTCGCGCCTGTCTC
GCTGCTTTCGATAAGTCTCTAGCCATTTAAAATTTTTGATGACCTGCTGCGACGCTTTTTTTCTGGCAAG
ATAGTCTTGTAAATGCGGGCCAAGATCTGCACACTGGTATTTCGGTTTTTGGGGCCGCGGGCGGCGACGG
GGCCCGTGCGTCCCAGCGCACATGTTCGGCGAGGCGGGGCCTGCGAGCGCGGCCACCGAGAATCGGACGG
GGGTAGTCTCAAGCTGGCCGGCCTGCTCTGGTGCCTGGCCTCGCGCCGCCGTGTATCGCCCCGCCCTGGG
CGGCAAGGCTGGCCCGGTCGGCACCAGTTGCGTGAGCGGAAAGATGGCCGCTTCCCGGCCCTGCTGCAGG
GAGCTCAAAATGGAGGACGCGGCGCTCGGGAGAGCGGGCGGGTGAGTCACCCACACAAAGGAAAAGGGCC
TTTCCGTCCTCAGCCGTCGCTTCATGTGACTCCACGGAGTACCGGGCGCCGTCCAGGCACCTCGATTAGT
TCTCGAGCTTTTGGAGTACGTCGTCTTTAGGTTGGGGGGAGGGGTTTTATGCGATGGAGTTTCCCCACAC
TGAGTGGGTGGAGACTGAAGTTAGGCCAGCTTGGCACTTGATGTAATTCTCCTTGGAATTTGCCCTTTTT
GAGTTTGGATCTTGGTTCATTCTCAAGCCTCAGACAGTGGTTCAAAGTTTTTTTCTTCCATTTCAGGTGT
CGTGACGTACGGCCACCATGACCGAGTACAAGCCCACGGTGCGCCTCGCCACCCGCGACGACGTCCCCAG
GGCCGTACGCACCCTCGCCGCCGCGTTCGCCGACTACCCCGCCACGCGCCACACCGTCGATCCGGACCGC
CACATCGAGCGGGTCACCGAGCTGCAAGAACTCTTCCTCACGCGCGTCGGGCTCGACATCGGCAAGGTGT
GGGTCGCGGACGACGGCGCCGCCGTGGCGGTCTGGACCACGCCGGAGAGCGTCGAAGCGGGGGCGGTGTT
CGCCGAGATCGGCCCGCGCATGGCCGAGTTGAGCGGTTCCCGGCTGGCCGCGCAGCAACAGATGGAAGGC
CTCCTGGCGCCGCACCGGCCCAAGGAGCCCGCGTGGTTCCTGGCCACCGTCGGAGTCTCGCCCGACCACC
AGGGCAAGGGTCTGGGCAGCGCCGTCGTGCTCCCCGGAGTGGAGGCGGCCGAGCGCGCCGGGGTGCCCGC
CTTCCTGGAGACCTCCGCGCCCCGCAACCTCCCCTTCTACGAGCGGCTCGGCTTCACCGTCACCGCCGAC
GTCGAGGTGCCCGAAGGACCGCGCACCTGGTGCATGACCCGCAAGCCCGGTGCCTGAACGCGTTAAGTCG
ACAATCAACCTCTGGATTACAAAATTTGTGAAAGATTGACTGGTATTCTTAACTATGTTGCTCCTTTTAC
GCTATGTGGATACGCTGCTTTAATGCCTTTGTATCATGCTATTGCTTCCCGTATGGCTTTCATTTTCTCC
TCCTTGTATAAATCCTGGTTGCTGTCTCTTTATGAGGAGTTGTGGCCCGTTGTCAGGCAACGTGGCGTGG
TGTGCACTGTGTTTGCTGACGCAACCCCCACTGGTTGGGGCATTGCCACCACCTGTCAGCTCCTTTCCGG
GACTTTCGCTTTCCCCCTCCCTATTGCCACGGCGGAACTCATCGCCGCCTGCCTTGCCCGCTGCTGGACA
GGGGCTCGGCTGTTGGGCACTGACAATTCCGTGGTGTTGTCGGGGAAATCATCGTCCTTTCCTTGGCTGC
TCGCCTGTGTTGCCACCTGGATTCTGCGCGGGACGTCCTTCTGCTACGTCCCTTCGGCCCTCAATCCAGC
GGACCTTCCTTCCCGCGGCCTGCTGCCGGCTCTGCGGCCTCTTCCGCGTCTTCGCCTTCGCCCTCAGACG
AGTCGGATCTCCCTTTGGGCCGCCTCCCCGCGTCGACTTTAAGACCAATGACTTACAAGGCAGCTGTAGA
TCTTAGCCACTTTTTAAAAGAAAAGGGGGGACTGGAAGGGCTAATTCACTCCCAACGAAGACAAGATCTG
CTTTTTGCTTGTACTGGGTCTCTCTGGTTAGACCAGATCTGAGCCTGGGAGCTCTCTGGCTAACTAGGGA
ACCCACTGCTTAAGCCTCAATAAAGCTTGCCTTGAGTGCTTCAAGTAGTGTGTGCCCGTCTGTTGTGTGA
CTCTGGTAACTAGAGATCCCTCAGACCCTTTTAGTCAGTGTGGAAAATCTCTAGCAGTACGTATAGTAGT
TCATGTCATCTTATTATTCAGTATTTATAACTTGCAAAGAAATGAATATCAGAGAGTGAGAGGAACTTGT
TTATTGCAGCTTATAATGGTTACAAATAAAGCAATAGCATCACAAATTTCACAAATAAAGCATTTTTTTC
ACTGCATTCTAGTTGTGGTTTGTCCAAACTCATCAATGTATCTTATCATGTCTGGCTCTAGCTATCCCGC
CCCTAACTCCGCCCATCCCGCCCCTAACTCCGCCCAGTTCCGCCCATTCTCCGCCCCATGGCTGACTAAT
TTTTTTTATTTATGCAGAGGCCGAGGCCGCCTCGGCCTCTGAGCTATTCCAGAAGTAGTGAGGAGGCTTT
TTTGGAGGCCTAGGGACGTACCCAATTCGCCCTATAGTGAGTCGTATTACGCGCGCTCACTGGCCGTCGT
TTTACAACGTCGTGACTGGGAAAACCCTGGCGTTACCCAACTTAATCGCCTTGCAGCACATCCCCCTTTC
GCCAGCTGGCGTAATAGCGAAGAGGCCCGCACCGATCGCCCTTCCCAACAGTTGCGCAGCCTGAATGGCG
AATGGG
[124 nt withheld, positions 3367-3490]
C
[91 nt withheld, positions 3492-3582]
A
[49 nt withheld, positions 3584-3632]
CCTTTGACGTTGGAGTCCACGTTCTTT
[37 nt withheld, positions 3660-3696]
ACCCTATCTCGGTCTATTCTTTTGATTTATAAGGGATTTTGCCGATTTCGGCCTATTGGTTAAAAAATGA
GCTGATTTAACAAAAATTTAACGCGAATTTTAACAAAATATTAACGCTTACAATTTAGGTGGCACTTTTC
GGGGAAATGTGCGCGGAACCCCTATTTGTTTATTTTTCTAAATACATTCAAATATGTATCCGCTCATGAG
ACAATAACCCTGATAAATGCTTCAATAATATTGAAAAAGGAAGAGTATGAGTATTCAACATTTCCGTGTC
GCCCTTATTCCCTTTTTTGCGGCATTTTGCCTTCCTGTTTTTGCTCACCCAGAAACGCTGGTGAAAGTAA
AAGATGCTGAAGATCAGTTGGGTGCACGAGTGGGTTACATCGAACTGGATCTCAACAGCGGTAAGATCCT
TGAGAGTTTTCGCCCCGAAGAACGTTTTCCAATGATGAGCACTTTTAAAGTTCTGCTATGTGGCGCGGTA
TTATCCCGTATTGACGCCGGGCAAGAGCAACTCGGTCGCCGCATACACTATTCTCAGAATGACTTGGTTG
AGTACTCACCAGTCACAGAAAAGCATCTTACGGATGGCATGACAGTAAGAGAATTATGCAGTGCTGCCAT
AACCATGAGTGATAACACTGCGGCCAACTTACTTCTGACAACGATCGGAGGACCGAAGGAGCTAACCGCT
TTTTTGCACAACATGGGGGATCATGTAACTCGCCTTGATCGTTGGGAACCGGAGCTGAATGAAGCCATAC
CAAACGACGAGCGTGACACCACGATGCCTGTAGCAATGGCAACAACGTTGCGCAAACTATTAACTGGCGA
ACTACTTACTCTAGCTTCCCGGCAACAATTAATAGACTGGATGGAGGCGGATAAAGTTGCAGGACCACTT
CTGCGCTCGGCCCTTCCGGCTGGCTGGTTTATTGCTGATAAATCTGGAGCCGGTGAGCGTGGGTCTCGCG
GTATCATTGCAGCACTGGGGCCAGATGGTAAGCCCTCCCGTATCGTAGTTATCTACACGACGGGGAGTCA
GGCAACTATGGATGAACGAAATAGACAGATCGCTGAGATAGGTGCCTCACTGATTAAGCATTGGTAACTG
TCAGACCAAGTTTACTCATATATACTTTAGATTGATTTAAAACTTCATTTTTAATTTAAAAGGATCTAGG
TGAAGATCCTTTTTGATAATCTCATGACCAAAATCCCTTAACGTGAGTTTTCGTTCCACTGAGCGTCAGA
CCCCGTAGAAAAGATCAAAGGATCTTCTTGAGATCCTTTTTTTCTGCGCGTAATCTGCTGCTTGCAAACA
AAAAAACCACCGCTACCAGCGGTGGTTTGTTTGCCGGATCAAGAGCTACCAACTCTTTTTCCGAAGGTAA
CTGGCTTCAGCAGAGCGCAGATACCAAATACTGTTCTTCTAGTGTAGCCGTAGTTAGGCCACCACTTCAA
GAACTCTGTAGCACCGCCTACATACCTCGCTCTGCTAATCCTGTTACCAGTGGCTGCTGCCAGTGGCGAT
AAGTCGTGTCTTACCGGGTTGGACTCAAGACGATAGTTACCGGATAAGGCGCAGCGGTCGGGCTGAACGG
GGGGTTCGTGCACACAGCCCAGCTTGGAGCGAACGACCTACACCGAACTGAGATACCTACAGCGTGAGCT
ATGAGAAAGCGCCACGCTTCCCGAAGGGAGAAAGGCGGACAGGTATCCGGTAAGCGGCAGGGTCGGAACA
GGAGAGCGCACGAGGGAGCTTCCAGGGGGAAACGCCTGGTATCTTTATAGTCCTGTCGGGTTTCGCCACC
TCTGACTTGAGCGTCGATTTTTGTGATGCTCGTCAGGGGGGCGGAGCCTATGGAAAAACGCCAGCAACGC
GGCCTTTTTACGGTTCCTGGCCTTTTGCTGGCCTTTTGCTCACATGTTCTTTCCTGCGTTATCCCCTGAT
TCTGTGGATAACCGTATTACCGCCTTTGAGTGAGCTGATACCGCTCGCCGCAGCCGAACGACCGAGCGCA
GCGAGTCAGTGAGCGAGGAAGCGGAAGAGCGCCCAATACGCAAACCGCCTCTCCCCGCGCGTTGGCCGAT
TCATTAATGCAGCTGGCACGACAGGTTTCCCGACTGGAAAGCGGGCAGTGAGCGCAACGCAATTAATGTG
AGTTAGCTCACTCATTAGGCACCCCAGGCTTTACACTTTATGCTTCCGGCTCGTATGTTGTGTGGAATTG
TGAGCGGATAACAATTTCACACAGGAAACAGCTATGACCATGATTACGCCAAGCGCGCAATTAACCCTCA
CTAAAGGGAACAAAAGCTGGAGCTGCAAGCTTAATGTAGTCTTATGCAATACTCTTGTAGTCTTGCAACA
TGGTAACGATGAGTTAGCAACATGCCTTACAAGGAGAGAAAAAGCACCGTGCATGCCGATTGGTGGAAGT
AAGGTGGTACGATCGTGCCTTATTAGGAAGGCAACAGACGGGTCTGACATGGATTGGACGAACCACTGAA
TTGCCGCATTGCAGAGATATTGTATTTAAGTGCCTAGCTCGATACATAAACGGGTCTCTCTGGTTAGACC
AGATCTGAGCCTGGGAGCTCTCTGGCTAACTAGGGAACCCACTGCTTAAGCCTCAATAAAGCTTGCCTTG
AGTGCTTCAAGTAGTGTGTGCCCGTCTGTTGTGTGACTCTGGTAACTAGAGATCCCTCAGACCCTTTTAG
TCAGTGTGGAAAATCTCTAGCAGTGGCGCCCGAACAGGGACTTGAAAGCGAAAGGGAAACCAGAGGAGCT
CTCTCGACGCAGGACTCGGCTTGCTGAAGCGCGCACGGCAAGAGGCGAGGGGCGGCGACTGGTGAGTACG
CCAAAAATTTTGACTAGCGGAGGCTAGAAGGAGAGAGATGGGTGCGAGAGCGTCAGTATTAAGCGGGGGA
GAATTAGATCGCGATGGGAAAAAATTCGGTTAAGGCCAGGGGGAAAGAAAAAATATAAATTAAAACATAT
AGTATGGGCAAGCAGGGAGCTAGAACGATTCGCAGTTAATCCTGGCCTGTTAGAAACATCAGAAGGCTGT
AGACAAATACTGGGACAGCTACAACCATCCCTTCAGACAGGATCAGAAGAACTTAGATCATTATATAATA
CAGTAGCAACCCTCTATTGTGTGCATCAAAGGATAGAGATAAAAGACACCAAGGAAGCTTTAGACAAGAT
AGAGGAAGAGCAAAACAAAAGTAAGACCACCGCACAGCAAGCGGCCGCTGATCTTCAGACCTGGAGGAGG
AGATATGAGGGACAATTGGAGAAGTGAATTATATAAATATAAAGTAGTAAAAATTGAACCATTAGGAGTA
GCACCCACCAAGGCAAAGAGAAGAGTGGTGCAGAGAGAAAAAAGAGCAGTGGGAATAGGAGCTTTGTTCC
TTGGGTTCTTGGGAGCAGCAGGAAGCACTATGGGCGCAGCGTCAATGACGCTGACGGTACAGGCCAGACA
ATTATTGTCTGGTATAGTGCAGCAGCAGAACAATTTGCTGAGGGCTATTGAGGCGCAACAGCATCTGTTG
CAACTCACAGTCTGGGGCATCAAGCAGCTCCAGGCAAGAATCCTGGCTGTGGAAAGATACCTAAAGGATC
AACAGCTCCTGGGGATTTGGGGTTGCTCTGGAAAACTCATTTGCACCACTGCTGTGCCTTGGAATGCTAG
TTGGAGTAATAAATCTCTGGAACAGATTTGGAATCACACGACCTGGATGGAGTGGGACAGAGAAATTAAC
AATTACACAAGCTTAATACACTCCTTAATTGAAGAATCGCAAAACCAGCAAGAAAAGAATGAACAAGAAT
TATTGGAATTAGATAAATGGGCAAGTTTGTGGAATTGGTTTAACATAACAAATTGGCTGTGGTATATAAA
ATTATTCATAATGATAGTAGGAGGCTTGGTAGGTTTAAGAATAGTTTTTGCTGTACTTTCTATAGTGAAT
AGAGTTAGGCAGGGATATTCACCATTATCGTTTCAGACCCACCTCCCAACCCCGAGGGGACCCAGAGAGG
GCCTATTTCCCATGATTCCTTCATATTTGCATATACGATACAAGGCTGTTAGAGAGATAATTAGAATTAA
TTTGACTGTAAACACAAAGATATTAGTACAAAATACGTGACGTAGAAAGTAATAATTTCTTGGGTAGTTT
GCAGTTTTAAAATTATGTTTTAAAATGGACTATCATATGCTTACCGTAACTTGAAAGTATTTCGATTTCT
TGGCTTTATATATCTTGTGGAAAGGACGAAACACCGCAGCTCGAAAGTGCGCATGGGTTTTAGAGCTAGA
AATAGCAAGTTAAAATAAGGCTAGTCCGTTATCAACTTGAAAAAGTGGCACCGAGTCGGTGCTTTTTTAA
GCTTGGCGTAACTAGATCTTGAGACAAATGGCAGTATTCATCCACAATTTTAAAAGAAAAGGGGGGATTG
GGGGGTACAGTGCAGGGGAAAGAATAGTAGACATAATAGCAACAGACATACAAACTAAAGAATTACAAAA
ACAAATTACAAAAATTCAAAATTTTCGGGTTTATTACAGGGACAGCAGAGATCCACTTTGGCGCCGGCTC
GAGGGGG
Features (pLannotate 1.2.2; 29 found; start..end, strand, type, name):
     14..80      +  CDS            small t antigen (fragment): SV40 (simian virus 40) small t antigen
    106..317     +  promoter       EF-1α core promoter: core promoter for human elongation factor EF-1α
    318..1256    +  intron         EF-1α intron A: intron upstream of the start codon of human EF-1α
   1278..1877    +  CDS            PuroR (fragment): puromycin N-acetyltransferase; pac from Streptomyces; confers resistance to puromycin
   1893..2481    +  misc_feature   WPRE: woodchuck hepatitis virus posttranscriptional regulatory element
   2532..2551    +  misc_feature   cPPT/CTS (fragment): central polypurine tract and central termination sequence of HIV-1
   2553..2786    +  LTR            3' LTR (ΔU3): self-inactivating 3' long terminal repeat (LTR) from HIV-1
   2864..2985    +  polyA_signal   SV40 poly(A) signal: SV40 polyadenylation signal
   3025..3160    +  rep_origin     SV40 ori: SV40 origin of replication
   3181..3199    -  promoter       T7 promoter: promoter for bacteriophage T7 RNA polymerase
   3207..3362    +  CDS            lacZα (fragment): LacZα fragment of β-galactosidase; lacZ fragment
   3367..3795    +  rep_origin     f1 ori (sequence partly withheld): f1 bacteriophage origin of replication; arrow indicates direction of (+) strand synthesis
   3848..3952    +  promoter       AmpR promoter: bla
   3953..4813    +  CDS            AmpR: β-lactamase; bla; confers resistance to ampicillin, carbenicillin, and related antibiotics
   4984..5572    +  rep_origin     ori: high-copy-number ColE1/pMB1/pBR322/pUC origin of replication
   5755..5847    +  CDS            lacI (fragment): lac repressor; lacI; The lac repressor binds to the lac operator to inhibit transcription in E. coli. This inhibition can be relieved by adding lactose or isopropyl-β-D-thiogalactopyranoside (IPTG).
   5860..5881    +  protein_bind   CAP binding site: CAP binding activates transcription in the presence of cAMP. E. coli catabolite activator protein
   5896..5926    +  promoter       lac promoter: promoter for the E. coli lac operon
   5934..5950    +  protein_bind   lac operator: The lac repressor binds to the lac operator to inhibit transcription in E. coli. This inhibition can be relieved by adding lactose or isopropyl-β-D-thiogalactopyranoside (IPTG). lac repressor encoded by lacI
   5995..6013    +  promoter       T3 promoter: promoter for bacteriophage T3 RNA polymerase
   6041..6267    +  promoter       RSV promoter: Rous sarcoma virus enhancer/promoter
   6268..6448    +  LTR            5' LTR (truncated): truncated 5' long terminal repeat (LTR) from HIV-1
   6495..6620    +  misc_feature   HIV-1 Ψ: packaging signal of human immunodeficiency virus type 1
   6604..6967    +  CDS            HIV-1 gag (fragment): gag protein from human immunodeficiency virus 1; gag
   7113..7346    +  misc_feature   RRE: The Rev response element (RRE) of HIV-1 allows for Rev-dependent mRNA export from the nucleus to the cytoplasm.
   7723..7749    +  CDS            Rev (fragment): human immunodeficiency virus 1 (HIV-1) Rev protein; rev; enhances nuclear export of unspliced and incompletely spliced viral mRNAs
   7753..7993    +  promoter       U6 promoter: RNA polymerase III promoter for human U6 snRNA
   8023..8098    +  misc_RNA       gRNA scaffold: guide RNA scaffold for the Streptococcus pyogenes CRISPR/Cas9 system
   8154..8271    +  misc_feature   cPPT/CTS: central polypurine tract and central termination sequence of HIV-1
