[The description below was written by a language model from this plasmid's Addgene catalogue record and pLannotate feature annotations shown in this document.]
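Description:
OBSCN gRNA (BRDN0001147726) is a third-generation lentiviral guide RNA plasmid built on the lentiGuide-Puro backbone and designed to direct Streptococcus pyogenes Cas9 to the human OBSCN gene (obscurin, also known as ARHGEF30 or UNC89). It is maintained in E. coli as a high-copy plasmid through a ColE1/pUC-type origin with ampicillin resistance. The backbone also carries an f1 origin, an SV40 origin and poly(A) signal, and remnants of lac and T7/T3 cloning-vector sequences.

The viral cassette begins with an RSV promoter fused to a truncated HIV-1 5' LTR, which makes genomic RNA production in packaging cells Tat-independent. This is followed by the Ψ packaging signal with a partial gag segment and the Rev response element for nuclear export of the full-length transcript. It ends in a ΔU3 self-inactivating 3' LTR. Within this unit, a human U6 RNA polymerase III promoter drives the OBSCN-specific spacer joined to the SpCas9 gRNA scaffold. A cPPT/CTS element follows, and then an EF-1α promoter with its intron A expresses puromycin N-acetyltransferase for selection of transduced mammalian cells. A WPRE downstream enhances transcript expression.

The plasmid does not encode Cas9, so it must be paired with a separate Cas9 vector such as lentiCas9-Blast or used in cells that already express the nuclease. The guide was designed against several OBSCN reference transcripts and is an individual clone associated with a human kinome gRNA library. It is suited to knockout of OBSCN in human cells by lentiviral transduction and puromycin selection.
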