Addgene plasmid #76115: OBSCN gRNA (BRDN0001147726)
Purpose: 3rd generation lentiviral gRNA plasmid targeting human OBSCN
Depositing lab: John Doench & David Root. Depositing organization: Broad Institute. Publication: Optimized sgRNA design to maximize activity and minimize off-target effects of CRISPR-Cas9. Doench JG, Fusi N, Sullender M, Hegde M, Vaimberg EW, Donovan KF, Smith I, Tothova Z, Wilen C, Orchard R, Virgin HW, Listgarten J, Root DE. Nat Biotechnol. 2016 Jan 18. doi: 10.1038/nbt.3437. PubMed 26780180.
Backbone
  Vector backbone: lentiGuide-Puro
  Backbone manufacturer: Zhang Lab (Addgene plasmid # 52963)
  Vector type: Mammalian Expression, Lentiviral, CRISPR
  Selectable markers: Puromycin
Growth in bacteria
  Bacterial resistance: Ampicillin, 100 μg/mL
  Growth temperature: 37°C
  Growth strain: DH5alpha
  Copy number: High Copy
Gene/Insert
  Gene/Insert name: OBSCN (alt names: OBSCN; NM_001098623.2)
  gRNA/shRNA sequence: CAGCTCGAAAGTGCGCATGG
  Species: H. sapiens (human)
  Entrez Gene: OBSCN (a.k.a. ARHGEF30, UNC89)
  Promoter: hU6
  Cloning method: Unknown
  Sequencing primers: 5′ U6-F; 3′ pS2-R
Terms and licenses: Academic/Nonprofit Terms; Industry Terms: Not Available to Industry
Depositor comments: The gRNA was designed to target the following Genbank reference sequence(s): NM_001098623.2,NM_001271223.2,NM_052843.3. Note that this plasmid does NOT contain Cas9. It should be used in conjunction with lentiCas9-Blast (Addgene #52962) or otherwise with cell lines already expressing Cas9. Browse the full kinome gRNA library at http://www.addgene.org/pooled-library/broadgpp-human-kinome/ or visit http://www.broadinstitute.org/rnai/public/ for detailed protocols and information.
How to cite: OBSCN gRNA (BRDN0001147726) was a gift from John Doench & David Root (Addgene plasmid # 76115 ; http://n2t.net/addgene:76115 ; RRID:Addgene_76115)
