>Addgene plasmid #76115 | OBSCN gRNA (BRDN0001147726) | depositor partial sequence | sequence record 143575 | Target Sequence
CAGCTCGAAAGTGCGCATGG
