>Addgene plasmid #76115 | OBSCN gRNA (BRDN0001147726) | addgene partial sequence | sequence record 185213 | hU6-F
TAGAAAGTAATAATTTCTTGGGTAGTTTGCAGTTTTAAAATTATGTTTTAAAATGGACTATCATATGCTT
ACCGTAACTTGAAAGTATTTCGATTTCTTGGCTTTATATATCTTGTGGAAAGGACGAAACACCGCAGCTC
GAAAGTGCGCATGGGTTTTAGAGCTAGAAATAGCAAGTTAAAATAAGGCTAGTCCGTTATCAACTTGAAA
AAGTGGCACCGAGTCGGTGCTTTTTTAAGCTTGGCGTAACTAGATCTTGAGACAAATGGCAGTATTCATC
CACAATTTTAAAAGAAAAGGGGGGATTGGGGGGTACAGTGCAGGGGAAAGAATAGTAGACATAATAGCAA
CAGACATACAAACTAAAGAATTACAAAAACAAATTACAAAAATTCAAAATTTTCGGGTTTATTACAGGGA
CAGCAGAGATCCACTTTGGCGCCGGCTCGAGGGGGCCCGGGTGCAAAGATGGATAAAGTTTTAAACAGAG
AGGAATCTTTGCAGCTAATGGACCTTCTAGGTCTTGAAAGGAGTGGGAATTGGCTCCGGTGCCCGTCAGT
GGGCAGAGCG
